Addgene plasmid #207094: SHLD3 N-terminal sgRNA
Purpose: pX330 based plasmid for expression of Cas9 and the TTACTGCAGAATGACTACAG sgRNA to target the SHLD3 locus.
Depositing lab: Jens Schmidt. Depositing organization: Michigan State University. Publication: Systematic analysis of the molecular and biophysical properties of key DNA damage response factors. Heyza JR, Mikhova M, Bahl A, Broadbent DG, Schmidt JC. Elife. 2023 Jun 21;12:e87086. doi: 10.7554/eLife.87086. PubMed 37341699.
Backbone
  Vector backbone: pX330 Addgene #42230
  Backbone size w/o insert (bp): 8484
  Vector type: Mammalian Expression
Growth in bacteria
  Bacterial resistance: Ampicillin, 100 μg/mL
  Growth temperature: 37°C
  Growth strain: DH5alpha
  Copy number: High Copy
Gene/Insert
  Gene/Insert name: TTACTGCAGAATGACTACAG
  Species: H. sapiens (human)
  Promoter: CMV and U6
  Cloning method: Restriction Enzyme; 5′ cloning site BbsI (unknown if destroyed); 3′ cloning site BbsI (unknown if destroyed)
  Sequencing primers: 5′ U6 forward
Terms and licenses: Academic/Nonprofit Terms; Industry Terms: Not Available to Industry
How to cite: SHLD3 N-terminal sgRNA was a gift from Jens Schmidt (Addgene plasmid # 207094 ; http://n2t.net/addgene:207094 ; RRID:Addgene_207094)
