[The description below was written by a language model from this plasmid's Addgene catalogue record and pLannotate feature annotations shown in this document.]
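Description:
SHLD3 N-terminal sgRNA is a mammalian expression plasmid built on the pX330 backbone that delivers both components of the Streptococcus pyogenes CRISPR/Cas9 system from a single vector. In bacteria it is maintained at high copy through a ColE1/pUC-type origin and selected with ampicillin via the β-lactamase (AmpR) gene. An f1 phage origin is also present, along with short leftover fragments of bom and rop and a single AAV2 inverted terminal repeat carried over from the parent vector. No mammalian selection marker or fluorescent reporter is annotated.

The payload consists of two expression units. A human U6 RNA polymerase III promoter drives a single guide RNA made up of a 20-nucleotide spacer, cloned between the BbsI sites of pX330, fused to the S. pyogenes gRNA scaffold. The spacer is directed against the human SHLD3 locus. Downstream, Cas9 is expressed from a hybrid promoter comprising the CMV enhancer, the chicken β-actin promoter and a hybrid intron; the catalogue entry summarises this simply as "CMV". The annotation splits the Cas9 coding sequence into adjoining N- and C-terminal portions, but these are contiguous and together form the full-length nuclease. It is followed by a nucleoplasmin nuclear localization signal and terminated by the bovine growth hormone polyadenylation signal.

After transfection into human cells, the plasmid is expected to produce a Cas9-mediated cut at SHLD3. The name suggests that the target lies near the N-terminal end of the coding region, as would suit editing or tagging at that end. However, the record does not describe a donor template or the specific editing outcome intended.
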