Features (pLannotate 1.2.2; 18 found; start..end, strand, type, name):
      6..246     +  promoter       U6 promoter: RNA polymerase III promoter for human U6 snRNA
    276..351     +  misc_RNA       gRNA scaffold: guide RNA scaffold for the Streptococcus pyogenes CRISPR/Cas9 system
    358..401     +  misc_RNA       gRNA scaffold (fragment): guide RNA scaffold for the Streptococcus pyogenes CRISPR/Cas9 system
    448..733     +  enhancer       CMV enhancer: human cytomegalovirus immediate early enhancer; contains an 18-bp deletion relative to the standard CMV enhancer
    735..1013    +  promoter       chicken β-actin promoter: No description available
   1014..1241    +  intron         hybrid intron: hybrid between chicken β-actin (CBA) and minute virus of mice (MMV) introns (Gray et al., 2011)
   1379..2980    +  CDS            Cas9(N): N-terminal portion of Streptococcus pyogenes Cas9 (Zetsche et al., 2015)
   2981..5479    +  CDS            Cas9(C): C-terminal portion of Streptococcus pyogenes Cas9 (Zetsche et al., 2015)
   5480..5527    +  CDS            nucleoplasmin NLS: bipartite nuclear localization signal from nucleoplasmin
   5561..5672    +  polyA_signal   bGH poly(A) signal: bovine growth hormone polyadenylation signal
   5777..5917    +  repeat_region  AAV2 ITR: inverted terminal repeat of adeno-associated virus serotype 2 inverted
   5922..5973    -  misc_feature   bom (fragment): basis of mobility region from pBR322
   5992..6447    +  rep_origin     f1 ori (sequence partly withheld): f1 bacteriophage origin of replication; arrow indicates direction of (+) strand synthesis
   6448..6497    -  misc_feature   bom (fragment): basis of mobility region from pBR322
   6599..6634    -  CDS            rop (fragment): Rop protein, which maintains plasmids at low copy number; rop
   6729..6833    +  promoter       AmpR promoter: bla
   6834..7694    +  CDS            AmpR: β-lactamase; bla; confers resistance to ampicillin, carbenicillin, and related antibiotics
   7865..8453    +  rep_origin     ori: high-copy-number ColE1/pMB1/pBR322/pUC origin of replication
>Addgene plasmid #207094 | SHLD3 N-terminal sgRNA | addgene full sequence | sequence record 432425 | Addgene NGS Result
CATGTGAGGGCCTATTTCCCATGATTCCTTCATATTTGCATATACGATACAAGGCTGTTAGAGAGATAAT
TGGAATTAATTTGACTGTAAACACAAAGATATTAGTACAAAATACGTGACGTAGAAAGTAATAATTTCTT
GGGTAGTTTGCAGTTTTAAAATTATGTTTTAAAATGGACTATCATATGCTTACCGTAACTTGAAAGTATT
TCGATTTCTTGGCTTTATATATCTTGTGGAAAGGACGAAACACCGTTACTGCAGAATGACTACAGGTTTT
AGAGCTAGAAATAGCAAGTTAAAATAAGGCTAGTCCGTTATCAACTTGAAAAAGTGGCACCGAGTCGGTG
CTTTTTTGTTTTAGAGCTAGAAATAGCAAGTTAAAATAAGGCTAGTCCGTTTTTAGCGCGTGCGCCAATT
CTGCAGACAAATGGCTCTAGAGGTACCCGTTACATAACTTACGGTAAATGGCCCGCCTGGCTGACCGCCC
AACGACCCCCGCCCATTGACGTCAATAGTAACGCCAATAGGGACTTTCCATTGACGTCAATGGGTGGAGT
ATTTACGGTAAACTGCCCACTTGGCAGTACATCAAGTGTATCATATGCCAAGTACGCCCCCTATTGACGT
CAATGACGGTAAATGGCCCGCCTGGCATTGTGCCCAGTACATGACCTTATGGGACTTTCCTACTTGGCAG
TACATCTACGTATTAGTCATCGCTATTACCATGGTCGAGGTGAGCCCCACGTTCTGCTTCACTCTCCCCA
TCTCCCCCCCCTCCCCACCCCCAATTTTGTATTTATTTATTTTTTAATTATTTTGTGCAGCGATGGGGGC
GGGGGGGGGGGGGGGGGCGCGCGCCAGGCGGGGCGGGGCGGGGCGAGGGGCGGGGCGGGGCGAGGCGGAG
AGGTGCGGCGGCAGCCAATCAGAGCGGCGCGCTCCGAAAGTTTCCTTTTATGGCGAGGCGGCGGCGGCGG
CGGCCCTATAAAAAGCGAAGCGCGCGGCGGGCGGGAGTCGCTGCGCGCTGCCTTCGCCCCGTGCCCCGCT
CCGCCGCCGCCTCGCGCCGCCCGCCCCGGCTCTGACTGACCGCGTTACTCCCACAGGTGAGCGGGCGGGA
CGGCCCTTCTCCTCCGGGCTGTAATTAGCTGAGCAAGAGGTAAGGGTTTAAGGGATGGTTGGTTGGTGGG
GTATTAATGTTTAATTACCTGGAGCACCTGCCTGAAATCACTTTTTTTCAGGTTGGACCGGTGCCACCAT
GGACTATAAGGACCACGACGGAGACTACAAGGATCATGATATTGATTACAAAGACGATGACGATAAGATG
GCCCCAAAGAAGAAGCGGAAGGTCGGTATCCACGGAGTCCCAGCAGCCGACAAGAAGTACAGCATCGGCC
TGGACATCGGCACCAACTCTGTGGGCTGGGCCGTGATCACCGACGAGTACAAGGTGCCCAGCAAGAAATT
CAAGGTGCTGGGCAACACCGACCGGCACAGCATCAAGAAGAACCTGATCGGAGCCCTGCTGTTCGACAGC
GGCGAAACAGCCGAGGCCACCCGGCTGAAGAGAACCGCCAGAAGAAGATACACCAGACGGAAGAACCGGA
TCTGCTATCTGCAAGAGATCTTCAGCAACGAGATGGCCAAGGTGGACGACAGCTTCTTCCACAGACTGGA
AGAGTCCTTCCTGGTGGAAGAGGATAAGAAGCACGAGCGGCACCCCATCTTCGGCAACATCGTGGACGAG
GTGGCCTACCACGAGAAGTACCCCACCATCTACCACCTGAGAAAGAAACTGGTGGACAGCACCGACAAGG
CCGACCTGCGGCTGATCTATCTGGCCCTGGCCCACATGATCAAGTTCCGGGGCCACTTCCTGATCGAGGG
CGACCTGAACCCCGACAACAGCGACGTGGACAAGCTGTTCATCCAGCTGGTGCAGACCTACAACCAGCTG
TTCGAGGAAAACCCCATCAACGCCAGCGGCGTGGACGCCAAGGCCATCCTGTCTGCCAGACTGAGCAAGA
GCAGACGGCTGGAAAATCTGATCGCCCAGCTGCCCGGCGAGAAGAAGAATGGCCTGTTCGGAAACCTGAT
TGCCCTGAGCCTGGGCCTGACCCCCAACTTCAAGAGCAACTTCGACCTGGCCGAGGATGCCAAACTGCAG
CTGAGCAAGGACACCTACGACGACGACCTGGACAACCTGCTGGCCCAGATCGGCGACCAGTACGCCGACC
TGTTTCTGGCCGCCAAGAACCTGTCCGACGCCATCCTGCTGAGCGACATCCTGAGAGTGAACACCGAGAT
CACCAAGGCCCCCCTGAGCGCCTCTATGATCAAGAGATACGACGAGCACCACCAGGACCTGACCCTGCTG
AAAGCTCTCGTGCGGCAGCAGCTGCCTGAGAAGTACAAAGAGATTTTCTTCGACCAGAGCAAGAACGGCT
ACGCCGGCTACATTGACGGCGGAGCCAGCCAGGAAGAGTTCTACAAGTTCATCAAGCCCATCCTGGAAAA
GATGGACGGCACCGAGGAACTGCTCGTGAAGCTGAACAGAGAGGACCTGCTGCGGAAGCAGCGGACCTTC
GACAACGGCAGCATCCCCCACCAGATCCACCTGGGAGAGCTGCACGCCATTCTGCGGCGGCAGGAAGATT
TTTACCCATTCCTGAAGGACAACCGGGAAAAGATCGAGAAGATCCTGACCTTCCGCATCCCCTACTACGT
GGGCCCTCTGGCCAGGGGAAACAGCAGATTCGCCTGGATGACCAGAAAGAGCGAGGAAACCATCACCCCC
TGGAACTTCGAGGAAGTGGTGGACAAGGGCGCTTCCGCCCAGAGCTTCATCGAGCGGATGACCAACTTCG
ATAAGAACCTGCCCAACGAGAAGGTGCTGCCCAAGCACAGCCTGCTGTACGAGTACTTCACCGTGTATAA
CGAGCTGACCAAAGTGAAATACGTGACCGAGGGAATGAGAAAGCCCGCCTTCCTGAGCGGCGAGCAGAAA
AAGGCCATCGTGGACCTGCTGTTCAAGACCAACCGGAAAGTGACCGTGAAGCAGCTGAAAGAGGACTACT
TCAAGAAAATCGAGTGCTTCGACTCCGTGGAAATCTCCGGCGTGGAAGATCGGTTCAACGCCTCCCTGGG
CACATACCACGATCTGCTGAAAATTATCAAGGACAAGGACTTCCTGGACAATGAGGAAAACGAGGACATT
CTGGAAGATATCGTGCTGACCCTGACACTGTTTGAGGACAGAGAGATGATCGAGGAACGGCTGAAAACCT
ATGCCCACCTGTTCGACGACAAAGTGATGAAGCAGCTGAAGCGGCGGAGATACACCGGCTGGGGCAGGCT
GAGCCGGAAGCTGATCAACGGCATCCGGGACAAGCAGTCCGGCAAGACAATCCTGGATTTCCTGAAGTCC
GACGGCTTCGCCAACAGAAACTTCATGCAGCTGATCCACGACGACAGCCTGACCTTTAAAGAGGACATCC
AGAAAGCCCAGGTGTCCGGCCAGGGCGATAGCCTGCACGAGCACATTGCCAATCTGGCCGGCAGCCCCGC
CATTAAGAAGGGCATCCTGCAGACAGTGAAGGTGGTGGACGAGCTCGTGAAAGTGATGGGCCGGCACAAG
CCCGAGAACATCGTGATCGAAATGGCCAGAGAGAACCAGACCACCCAGAAGGGACAGAAGAACAGCCGCG
AGAGAATGAAGCGGATCGAAGAGGGCATCAAAGAGCTGGGCAGCCAGATCCTGAAAGAACACCCCGTGGA
AAACACCCAGCTGCAGAACGAGAAGCTGTACCTGTACTACCTGCAGAATGGGCGGGATATGTACGTGGAC
CAGGAACTGGACATCAACCGGCTGTCCGACTACGATGTGGACCATATCGTGCCTCAGAGCTTTCTGAAGG
ACGACTCCATCGACAACAAGGTGCTGACCAGAAGCGACAAGAACCGGGGCAAGAGCGACAACGTGCCCTC
CGAAGAGGTCGTGAAGAAGATGAAGAACTACTGGCGGCAGCTGCTGAACGCCAAGCTGATTACCCAGAGA
AAGTTCGACAATCTGACCAAGGCCGAGAGAGGCGGCCTGAGCGAACTGGATAAGGCCGGCTTCATCAAGA
GACAGCTGGTGGAAACCCGGCAGATCACAAAGCACGTGGCACAGATCCTGGACTCCCGGATGAACACTAA
GTACGACGAGAATGACAAGCTGATCCGGGAAGTGAAAGTGATCACCCTGAAGTCCAAGCTGGTGTCCGAT
TTCCGGAAGGATTTCCAGTTTTACAAAGTGCGCGAGATCAACAACTACCACCACGCCCACGACGCCTACC
TGAACGCCGTCGTGGGAACCGCCCTGATCAAAAAGTACCCTAAGCTGGAAAGCGAGTTCGTGTACGGCGA
CTACAAGGTGTACGACGTGCGGAAGATGATCGCCAAGAGCGAGCAGGAAATCGGCAAGGCTACCGCCAAG
TACTTCTTCTACAGCAACATCATGAACTTTTTCAAGACCGAGATTACCCTGGCCAACGGCGAGATCCGGA
AGCGGCCTCTGATCGAGACAAACGGCGAAACCGGGGAGATCGTGTGGGATAAGGGCCGGGATTTTGCCAC
CGTGCGGAAAGTGCTGAGCATGCCCCAAGTGAATATCGTGAAAAAGACCGAGGTGCAGACAGGCGGCTTC
AGCAAAGAGTCTATCCTGCCCAAGAGGAACAGCGATAAGCTGATCGCCAGAAAGAAGGACTGGGACCCTA
AGAAGTACGGCGGCTTCGACAGCCCCACCGTGGCCTATTCTGTGCTGGTGGTGGCCAAAGTGGAAAAGGG
CAAGTCCAAGAAACTGAAGAGTGTGAAAGAGCTGCTGGGGATCACCATCATGGAAAGAAGCAGCTTCGAG
AAGAATCCCATCGACTTTCTGGAAGCCAAGGGCTACAAAGAAGTGAAAAAGGACCTGATCATCAAGCTGC
CTAAGTACTCCCTGTTCGAGCTGGAAAACGGCCGGAAGAGAATGCTGGCCTCTGCCGGCGAACTGCAGAA
GGGAAACGAACTGGCCCTGCCCTCCAAATATGTGAACTTCCTGTACCTGGCCAGCCACTATGAGAAGCTG
AAGGGCTCCCCCGAGGATAATGAGCAGAAACAGCTGTTTGTGGAACAGCACAAGCACTACCTGGACGAGA
TCATCGAGCAGATCAGCGAGTTCTCCAAGAGAGTGATCCTGGCCGACGCTAATCTGGACAAAGTGCTGTC
CGCCTACAACAAGCACCGGGATAAGCCCATCAGAGAGCAGGCCGAGAATATCATCCACCTGTTTACCCTG
ACCAATCTGGGAGCCCCTGCCGCCTTCAAGTACTTTGACACCACCATCGACCGGAAGAGGTACACCAGCA
CCAAAGAGGTGCTGGACGCCACCCTGATCCACCAGAGCATCACCGGCCTGTACGAGACACGGATCGACCT
GTCTCAGCTGGGAGGCGACAAAAGGCCGGCGGCCACGAAAAAGGCCGGCCAGGCAAAAAAGAAAAAGTAA
GAATTCCTAGAGCTCGCTGATCAGCCTCGACTGTGCCTTCTAGTTGCCAGCCATCTGTTGTTTGCCCCTC
CCCCGTGCCTTCCTTGACCCTGGAAGGTGCCACTCCCACTGTCCTTTCCTAATAAAATGAGGAAATTGCA
TCGCATTGTCTGAGTAGGTGTCATTCTATTCTGGGGGGTGGGGTGGGGCAGGACAGCAAGGGGGAGGATT
GGGAAGAGAATAGCAGGCATGCTGGGGAGCGGCCGCAGGAACCCCTAGTGATGGAGTTGGCCACTCCCTC
TCTGCGCGCTCGCTCGCTCACTGAGGCCGGGCGACCAAAGGTCGCCCGACGCCCGGGCTTTGCCCGGGCG
GCCTCAGTGAGCGAGCGAGCGCGCAGCTGCCTGCAGGGGCGCCTGATGCGGTATTTTCTCCTTACGCATC
TGTGCGGTATTTCACACCGCATA
[95 nt withheld, positions 5974-6068]
T
[46 nt withheld, positions 6070-6115]
C
[141 nt withheld, positions 6117-6257]
CCTTTGACGTTGGAGTCCACGTTCTTT
[37 nt withheld, positions 6285-6321]
ACTCTATCTCGGGCTATTCTTTTGATTTATAAGGGATTTTGCCGATTTCGGTCTATTGGTTAAAAAATGA
GCTGATTTAACAAAAATTTAACGCGAATTTTAACAAAATATTAACGTTTACAATTTTATGGTGCACTCTC
AGTACAATCTGCTCTGATGCCGCATAGTTAAGCCAGCCCCGACACCCGCCAACACCCGCTGACGCGCCCT
GACGGGCTTGTCTGCTCCCGGCATCCGCTTACAGACAAGCTGTGACCGTCTCCGGGAGCTGCATGTGTCA
GAGGTTTTCACCGTCATCACCGAAACGCGCGAGACGAAAGGGCCTCGTGATACGCCTATTTTTATAGGTT
AATGTCATGATAATAATGGTTTCTTAGACGTCAGGTGGCACTTTTCGGGGAAATGTGCGCGGAACCCCTA
TTTGTTTATTTTTCTAAATACATTCAAATATGTATCCGCTCATGAGACAATAACCCTGATAAATGCTTCA
ATAATATTGAAAAAGGAAGAGTATGAGTATTCAACATTTCCGTGTCGCCCTTATTCCCTTTTTTGCGGCA
TTTTGCCTTCCTGTTTTTGCTCACCCAGAAACGCTGGTGAAAGTAAAAGATGCTGAAGATCAGTTGGGTG
CACGAGTGGGTTACATCGAACTGGATCTCAACAGCGGTAAGATCCTTGAGAGTTTTCGCCCCGAAGAACG
TTTTCCAATGATGAGCACTTTTAAAGTTCTGCTATGTGGCGCGGTATTATCCCGTATTGACGCCGGGCAA
GAGCAACTCGGTCGCCGCATACACTATTCTCAGAATGACTTGGTTGAGTACTCACCAGTCACAGAAAAGC
ATCTTACGGATGGCATGACAGTAAGAGAATTATGCAGTGCTGCCATAACCATGAGTGATAACACTGCGGC
CAACTTACTTCTGACAACGATCGGAGGACCGAAGGAGCTAACCGCTTTTTTGCACAACATGGGGGATCAT
GTAACTCGCCTTGATCGTTGGGAACCGGAGCTGAATGAAGCCATACCAAACGACGAGCGTGACACCACGA
TGCCTGTAGCAATGGCAACAACGTTGCGCAAACTATTAACTGGCGAACTACTTACTCTAGCTTCCCGGCA
ACAATTAATAGACTGGATGGAGGCGGATAAAGTTGCAGGACCACTTCTGCGCTCGGCCCTTCCGGCTGGC
TGGTTTATTGCTGATAAATCTGGAGCCGGTGAGCGTGGAAGCCGCGGTATCATTGCAGCACTGGGGCCAG
ATGGTAAGCCCTCCCGTATCGTAGTTATCTACACGACGGGGAGTCAGGCAACTATGGATGAACGAAATAG
ACAGATCGCTGAGATAGGTGCCTCACTGATTAAGCATTGGTAACTGTCAGACCAAGTTTACTCATATATA
CTTTAGATTGATTTAAAACTTCATTTTTAATTTAAAAGGATCTAGGTGAAGATCCTTTTTGATAATCTCA
TGACCAAAATCCCTTAACGTGAGTTTTCGTTCCACTGAGCGTCAGACCCCGTAGAAAAGATCAAAGGATC
TTCTTGAGATCCTTTTTTTCTGCGCGTAATCTGCTGCTTGCAAACAAAAAAACCACCGCTACCAGCGGTG
GTTTGTTTGCCGGATCAAGAGCTACCAACTCTTTTTCCGAAGGTAACTGGCTTCAGCAGAGCGCAGATAC
CAAATACTGTTCTTCTAGTGTAGCCGTAGTTAGGCCACCACTTCAAGAACTCTGTAGCACCGCCTACATA
CCTCGCTCTGCTAATCCTGTTACCAGTGGCTGCTGCCAGTGGCGATAAGTCGTGTCTTACCGGGTTGGAC
TCAAGACGATAGTTACCGGATAAGGCGCAGCGGTCGGGCTGAACGGGGGGTTCGTGCACACAGCCCAGCT
TGGAGCGAACGACCTACACCGAACTGAGATACCTACAGCGTGAGCTATGAGAAAGCGCCACGCTTCCCGA
AGGGAGAAAGGCGGACAGGTATCCGGTAAGCGGCAGGGTCGGAACAGGAGAGCGCACGAGGGAGCTTCCA
GGGGGAAACGCCTGGTATCTTTATAGTCCTGTCGGGTTTCGCCACCTCTGACTTGAGCGTCGATTTTTGT
GATGCTCGTCAGGGGGGCGGAGCCTATGGAAAAACGCCAGCAACGCGGCCTTTTTACGGTTCCTGGCCTT
TTGCTGGCCTTTTGCTCA
